Addgene plasmid #19214: pBS FAM20C
Depositing lab: Cliff Tabin. Depositing organization: Harvard Medical School. Publication: Identification of unique molecular subdomains in the perichondrium and periosteum and their role in regulating gene expression in the underlying chondrocytes. Bandyopadhyay A, Kubilus JK, Crochiere ML, Linsenmayer TF, Tabin CJ. Dev Biol. 2008 Sep 1;321(1):162-74. doi: 10.1016/j.ydbio.2008.06.012. Epub 2008 Jun 16. PubMed 18602913.
Backbone
  Vector backbone: pBluescript
  Backbone manufacturer: Stratagene
  Backbone size w/o insert (bp): 3000
  Vector type: Bacterial Expression
Growth in bacteria
  Bacterial resistance: Ampicillin, 100 μg/mL
  Growth temperature: 37°C
  Growth strain: DH5alpha
  Copy number: High Copy
Gene/Insert
  Gene/Insert name: FAM20C (alt name: Family with sequence similarity 20 member C)
  Species: G. gallus (chicken)
  GenBank ID: FG356213
  Entrez Gene: FAM20C
  Cloning method: Restriction Enzyme; 5′ cloning site XhoI (unknown if destroyed); 3′ cloning site EcoRI (unknown if destroyed)
  Sequencing primers: 5′ T3; 3′ T7
Terms and licenses: Academic/Nonprofit Terms; Industry Terms: Not Available to Industry
Depositor comments: Probe 2_37
How to cite: pBS FAM20C was a gift from Cliff Tabin (Addgene plasmid # 19214 ; http://n2t.net/addgene:19214 ; RRID:Addgene_19214)
