[The description below was written by a language model from this plasmid's Addgene catalogue record.]
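Description:
pBS FAM20C is a small bacterial cloning plasmid built on the Stratagene pBluescript backbone (about 3 kb without insert) carrying a chicken (Gallus gallus) sequence from FAM20C, the gene encoding family with sequence similarity 20 member C. It is maintained at high copy number in standard E. coli cloning strains and selected with ampicillin. Although catalogued as a bacterial expression vector, pBluescript is in general a phagemid-type cloning vector whose polylinker is flanked by opposing T3 and T7 phage RNA polymerase promoters. This matches the record's listing of T3 and T7 as the 5′ and 3′ sequencing primers.

The FAM20C fragment was inserted by restriction cloning between XhoI at the 5′ end and EcoRI at the 3′ end, and the record does not say whether these sites survived. The insert size is not given, nor whether it is a full coding sequence or a partial cDNA. The GenBank reference and the depositor's note labelling it as a numbered "probe" suggest a cDNA fragment rather than an expression-ready open reading frame. No tags, reporters or eukaryotic regulatory elements are recorded.

The probe designation and the associated study, which mapped molecular subdomains of the perichondrium and periosteum and their influence on gene expression in underlying chondrocytes, point to use as a template for in vitro transcription of labelled riboprobes. Such probes would detect FAM20C transcripts by in situ hybridization in developing chick skeletal tissue. The record does not specify which flanking promoter yields the antisense strand, so this would have to be worked out from the insert orientation.
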