>Addgene plasmid #19214 | pBS FAM20C | addgene partial sequence | sequence record 25012 | T3 5'-GCAATTAACCCTCACTAAAGG-3'
GGGCTCCCGCGGTGGCGGCCGCTCTAGAACTAGTGGATCCCCCGGGCTGCAGGAATTCGGCACGAGGAAA
GGATGGTTATGACAATGTGGTTGAAAATGACTTTAACACTGATGTTAACACTGTTGCGACCGAGAGGTAG
TGAAATCGCAAGACTACGTTTTTATCAGCCAAGTAAAGAAGATTCAAAAAAGGAAAACAAAAGTCTTGCA
AAAGACTGGTATGCCACTTTGTGAATTCAGTGAATTCAGAAATGAGATATAATTGTTCCCAGAGTAGGTA
AAGTGTAGACTCTGCAAAGGATTAGCTCATTAAGAAAAATATGTCTAACGTGATGCTTTTCATTAGTTCC
TGAGAAGAGATTATGAAAAGGTTGAGAAAATACTCAAATTGTCGACAGACAGTGGTCTGATAGCAAAACA
CCTCCTGTCCTTTTTGTATAGCAAGGAGGCCTTTACTTAATATTTTGTATTTATATATGGTATATCTATG
AACCCCCAGACCTACTACCAAATTTAACAAAGAGGGACAGCATAGTTTTGTGACTCACACTTTATCTGTG
GTGACAGTCCACTTAGGATTTTGTGTTAACCCTTTAAGTGCTCTAATCCACTGTATCTTATTTAAATTGA
ACACTTTCTTTTTTTCCAGCTATTCAGCATTTAAAGGGTTAAGGCATTACAAATAGTTAGAGNCCAAAAC
ATANTTTNATATATATAATAANTCCCGCGTGNACCAGAAGGNATCTTTCACTAATTGTGCATGNCCNGAA
TACTTGAATGTGGGTTTACAAGTGATGTAANTGACAGTTGTCTATTNTCCTTAAGGGGG
